Addgene plasmid #143572: TFORF2157
Purpose: Lentiviral vector for overexpressing transcription factor ORFs with unique 24-bp barcodes. Barcodes facilitate identification of transcription factors in pooled screens.
Depositing lab: Feng Zhang. Depositing organization: Broad Institute. Publication: A transcription factor atlas of directed differentiation. Joung J, Ma S, Tay T, Geiger-Schuller KR, Kirchgatterer PC, Verdine VK, Guo B, Arias-Garcia MA, Allen WE, Singh A, Kuksenko O, Abudayyeh OO, Gootenberg JS, Fu Z, Macrae RK, Buenrostro JD, Regev A, Zhang F. Cell. 2023 Jan 5;186(1):209-229.e26. doi: 10.1016/j.cell.2022.11.026. PubMed 36608654.
Backbone
  Vector backbone: pLX_TRC317
  Backbone manufacturer: Broad Institute Genetic Perturbation Platform
  Backbone size w/o insert (bp): 8264
  Vector type: Mammalian Expression, Lentiviral
  Selectable markers: Puromycin
Growth in bacteria
  Bacterial resistance: Ampicillin, 100 μg/mL
  Growth temperature: 37°C
  Growth strain: NEB Stable
  Copy number: High Copy
Gene/Insert
  Gene/Insert name: RHOXF1
  Species: H. sapiens (human)
  Insert size (bp): 656
  Entrez Gene: RHOXF1 (a.k.a. OTEX, PEPP1, MGC119030, MGC119033)
  Promoter: EF1a
  Cloning method: Unknown
  Sequencing primers: 5′ GGGTGGAGACTGAAGTTAGGCCAG; 3′ CACATAGCGTAAAAGGAGCAACATAG
Terms and licenses: Academic/Nonprofit Terms; Industry Terms: Not Available to Industry
Depositor comments: NM_139282,ENST00000217999 . The transcription factor ORF portion of this plasmid was synthesized by Genewiz. Please test multiple small colonies in case of plasmid recombination. To make this collection available in a timely manner, a portion of this collection was not fully sequenced by Addgene. If an Addgene verified full plasmid sequence is not available, please contact us prior to placing an order to request the full sequence.
How to cite: TFORF2157 was a gift from Feng Zhang (Addgene plasmid # 143572 ; http://n2t.net/addgene:143572 ; RRID:Addgene_143572)
