[The description below was written by a language model from this plasmid's Addgene catalogue record and pLannotate feature annotations shown in this document.]
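Description:
TFORF2157 is a third-generation-style, self-inactivating lentiviral expression plasmid built on the pLX_TRC317 backbone. It carries the human homeobox transcription factor RHOXF1 (also known as OTEX or PEPP1) and belongs to a barcoded transcription factor ORF collection. In bacteria it is maintained through a high-copy ColE1/pUC-type origin and selected with ampicillin via the bla gene. An f1 origin and residual lac and T7/T3 cloning-vector elements are also present in the backbone. The depositor warns that recombination can occur, which is common for LTR-containing plasmids.

The viral genome is transcribed from an RSV promoter fused to a truncated HIV-1 5' LTR. It includes the Ψ packaging signal with a gag fragment, the RRE for Rev-dependent nuclear export, a cPPT/CTS, WPRE to enhance transcript expression, and a ΔU3 3' LTR followed by an SV40 polyadenylation signal. Two expression units lie between the LTRs. An SV40 early promoter drives puromycin N-acetyltransferase for selecting transduced mammalian cells, and downstream a strong constitutive EF-1α promoter drives the RHOXF1 ORF. The annotated coding region is somewhat shorter than the catalogued insert size. According to the record, each construct in the collection carries a unique 24-bp barcode, although this is not annotated as a separate feature in the table. A short U6-promoter fragment sits just after the ORF; its role is not stated in the record.

The plasmid is intended for lentiviral overexpression of RHOXF1 in mammalian cells. This is particularly useful in pooled screens, where the barcode identifies which transcription factor each cell received, as in studies of directed differentiation.
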