Features (pLannotate 1.2.2; 31 found; start..end, strand, type, name):
      5..231     +  promoter       RSV promoter: Rous sarcoma virus enhancer/promoter
    232..412     +  LTR            5' LTR (truncated): truncated 5' long terminal repeat (LTR) from HIV-1
    459..584     +  misc_feature   HIV-1 Ψ: packaging signal of human immunodeficiency virus type 1
    568..931     +  CDS            HIV-1 gag (fragment): gag protein from human immunodeficiency virus 1; gag
   1077..1310    +  misc_feature   RRE: The Rev response element (RRE) of HIV-1 allows for Rev-dependent mRNA export from the nucleus to the cytoplasm.
   1687..1713    +  CDS            Rev (fragment): human immunodeficiency virus 1 (HIV-1) Rev protein; rev; enhances nuclear export of unspliced and incompletely spliced viral mRNAs
   1720..1743    +  promoter       SV40 promoter (fragment): SV40 early promoter
   1744..1815    +  promoter       SV40 promoter (fragment): SV40 enhancer and early promoter
   1839..1974    +  rep_origin     SV40 ori: SV40 origin of replication
   2020..2616    +  CDS            PuroR (fragment): puromycin N-acetyltransferase; pac from Streptomyces; confers resistance to puromycin
   2665..2782    +  misc_feature   cPPT/CTS: central polypurine tract and central termination sequence of HIV-1
   2847..2913    +  CDS            small t antigen (fragment): SV40 (simian virus 40) small t antigen
   2920..4098    +  promoter       EF-1α promoter: strong constitutive promoter for human elongation factor EF-1α
   4115..4666    +  CDS            RHOXF1: RHXF1_HUMAN - Also known as OTEX, PEPP1. Experimental evidence at protein level: Swiss-Prot protein existence level 1. Transcription factor maybe involved in reproductive processes. Modulates expression of target genes encoding proteins involved in processes relevant to spermatogenesis. From Homo sapiens (Human).
   4682..4735    +  promoter       U6 promoter (fragment): RNA polymerase III promoter for human U6 snRNA
   4777..5365    +  misc_feature   WPRE: woodchuck hepatitis virus posttranscriptional regulatory element
   5416..5435    +  misc_feature   cPPT/CTS (fragment): central polypurine tract and central termination sequence of HIV-1
   5437..5670    +  LTR            3' LTR (ΔU3): self-inactivating 3' long terminal repeat (LTR) from HIV-1
   5748..5869    +  polyA_signal   SV40 poly(A) signal: SV40 polyadenylation signal
   5909..6044    +  rep_origin     SV40 ori: SV40 origin of replication
   6065..6083    -  promoter       T7 promoter: promoter for bacteriophage T7 RNA polymerase
   6091..6246    +  CDS            lacZα (fragment): LacZα fragment of β-galactosidase; lacZ fragment
   6251..6679    +  rep_origin     f1 ori (sequence partly withheld): f1 bacteriophage origin of replication; arrow indicates direction of (+) strand synthesis
   6732..6836    +  promoter       AmpR promoter: bla
   6837..7697    +  CDS            AmpR: β-lactamase; bla; confers resistance to ampicillin, carbenicillin, and related antibiotics
   7868..8456    +  rep_origin     ori: high-copy-number ColE1/pMB1/pBR322/pUC origin of replication
   8639..8731    +  CDS            lacI (fragment): lac repressor; lacI; The lac repressor binds to the lac operator to inhibit transcription in E. coli. This inhibition can be relieved by adding lactose or isopropyl-β-D-thiogalactopyranoside (IPTG).
   8744..8765    +  protein_bind   CAP binding site: CAP binding activates transcription in the presence of cAMP. E. coli catabolite activator protein
   8780..8810    +  promoter       lac promoter: promoter for the E. coli lac operon
   8818..8834    +  protein_bind   lac operator: The lac repressor binds to the lac operator to inhibit transcription in E. coli. This inhibition can be relieved by adding lactose or isopropyl-β-D-thiogalactopyranoside (IPTG). lac repressor encoded by lacI
   8879..8897    +  promoter       T3 promoter: promoter for bacteriophage T3 RNA polymerase
>Addgene plasmid #143572 | TFORF2157 | addgene full sequence | sequence record 400372 | Addgene NGS Result
TTAATGTAGTCTTATGCAATACTCTTGTAGTCTTGCAACATGGTAACGATGAGTTAGCAACATGCCTTAC
AAGGAGAGAAAAAGCACCGTGCATGCCGATTGGTGGAAGTAAGGTGGTACGATCGTGCCTTATTAGGAAG
GCAACAGACGGGTCTGACATGGATTGGACGAACCACTGAATTGCCGCATTGCAGAGATATTGTATTTAAG
TGCCTAGCTCGATACATAAACGGGTCTCTCTGGTTAGACCAGATCTGAGCCTGGGAGCTCTCTGGCTAAC
TAGGGAACCCACTGCTTAAGCCTCAATAAAGCTTGCCTTGAGTGCTTCAAGTAGTGTGTGCCCGTCTGTT
GTGTGACTCTGGTAACTAGAGATCCCTCAGACCCTTTTAGTCAGTGTGGAAAATCTCTAGCAGTGGCGCC
CGAACAGGGACTTGAAAGCGAAAGGGAAACCAGAGGAGCTCTCTCGACGCAGGACTCGGCTTGCTGAAGC
GCGCACGGCAAGAGGCGAGGGGCGGCGACTGGTGAGTACGCCAAAAATTTTGACTAGCGGAGGCTAGAAG
GAGAGAGATGGGTGCGAGAGCGTCAGTATTAAGCGGGGGAGAATTAGATCGCGATGGGAAAAAATTCGGT
TAAGGCCAGGGGGAAAGAAAAAATATAAATTAAAACATATAGTATGGGCAAGCAGGGAGCTAGAACGATT
CGCAGTTAATCCTGGCCTGTTAGAAACATCAGAAGGCTGTAGACAAATACTGGGACAGCTACAACCATCC
CTTCAGACAGGATCAGAAGAACTTAGATCATTATATAATACAGTAGCAACCCTCTATTGTGTGCATCAAA
GGATAGAGATAAAAGACACCAAGGAAGCTTTAGACAAGATAGAGGAAGAGCAAAACAAAAGTAAGACCAC
CGCACAGCAAGCGGCCGCTGATCTTCAGACCTGGAGGAGGAGATATGAGGGACAATTGGAGAAGTGAATT
ATATAAATATAAAGTAGTAAAAATTGAACCATTAGGAGTAGCACCCACCAAGGCAAAGAGAAGAGTGGTG
CAGAGAGAAAAAAGAGCAGTGGGAATAGGAGCTTTGTTCCTTGGGTTCTTGGGAGCAGCAGGAAGCACTA
TGGGCGCAGCGTCAATGACGCTGACGGTACAGGCCAGACAATTATTGTCTGGTATAGTGCAGCAGCAGAA
CAATTTGCTGAGGGCTATTGAGGCGCAACAGCATCTGTTGCAACTCACAGTCTGGGGCATCAAGCAGCTC
CAGGCAAGAATCCTGGCTGTGGAAAGATACCTAAAGGATCAACAGCTCCTGGGGATTTGGGGTTGCTCTG
GAAAACTCATTTGCACCACTGCTGTGCCTTGGAATGCTAGTTGGAGTAATAAATCTCTGGAACAGATTTG
GAATCACACGACCTGGATGGAGTGGGACAGAGAAATTAACAATTACACAAGCTTAATACACTCCTTAATT
GAAGAATCGCAAAACCAGCAAGAAAAGAATGAACAAGAATTATTGGAATTAGATAAATGGGCAAGTTTGT
GGAATTGGTTTAACATAACAAATTGGCTGTGGTATATAAAATTATTCATAATGATAGTAGGAGGCTTGGT
AGGTTTAAGAATAGTTTTTGCTGTACTTTCTATAGTGAATAGAGTTAGGCAGGGATATTCACCATTATCG
TTTCAGACCCACCTCCCAACCCCGAGGGGACCCATGCATTGCATCTCAATTAGTCAGCAACCAGGTGTGG
AAAGTCCCCAGGCTCCCCAGCAGGCAGAAGTATGCAAAGCATGCGTCTCAATTAGTCAGCAACCATAGTC
CCGCCCCTAACTCCGCCCATCCCGCCCCTAACTCCGCCCAGTTCCGCCCATTCTCCGCCCCATGGCTGAC
TAATTTTTTTTATTTATGCAGAGGCCGAGGCCGCCTCGGCCTCTGAGCTATTCCAGAAGTAGTGAGGAGG
CTTTTTTGGAGGCCTAGGCTTTTGCAAAAAGCTTTCTAGAGGTACCACCGGAGCTTACCATGACCGAGTA
CAAGCCCACGGTGCGCCTCGCCACCCGCGACGACGTCCCCAGGGCCGTACGCACCCTCGCCGCCGCGTTC
GCCGACTACCCCGCCACGCGCCACACCGTCGATCCGGACCGCCACATCGAGCGGGTCACCGAGCTGCAAG
AACTCTTCCTCACGCGCGTCGGGCTCGACATCGGCAAGGTGTGGGTCGCGGACGACGGCGCCGCCGTGGC
GGTCTGGACCACGCCGGAGAGCGTCGAAGCGGGGGCGGTGTTCGCCGAGATCGGCCCGCGCATGGCCGAG
TTGAGCGGTTCCCGGCTGGCCGCGCAGCAACAGATGGAAGGCCTCCTGGCGCCGCACCGGCCCAAGGAGC
CCGCGTGGTTCCTGGCCACCGTCGGCGTCTCGCCCGACCACCAGGGCAAGGGTCTGGGCAGCGCCGTCGT
GCTCCCCGGAGTGGAGGCGGCCGAGCGCGCCGGGGTGCCCGCCTTCCTGGAGACCTCCGCGCCCCGCAAC
CTCCCCTTCTACGAGCGGCTCGGCTTCACCGTCACCGCCGACGTCGAGGTGCCCGAAGGACCGCGCACCT
GGTGCATGACCCGCAAGCCCGGTGCCAGTTAACGAATTCTAGATCTTGAGACAAATGGCAGTATTCATCC
ACAATTTTAAAAGAAAAGGGGGGATTGGGGGGTACAGTGCAGGGGAAAGAATAGTAGACATAATAGCAAC
AGACATACAAACTAAAGAATTACAAAAACAAATTACAAAAATTCAAAATTTTCGGGTTTATTACAGGGAC
AGCAGAGATCCACTTTGGCGCCGGCTCGAGGCCTGCAGGTGCAAAGATGGATAAAGTTTTAAACAGAGAG
GAATCTTTGCAGCTAATGGACCTTCTAGGTCTTGAAAGGAGTGGGAATTGGCTCCGGTGCCCGTCAGTGG
GCAGAGCGCACATCGCCCACAGTCCCCGAGAAGTTGGGGGGAGGGGTCGGCAATTGAACCGGTGCCTAGA
GAAGGTGGCGCGGGGTAAACTGGGAAAGTGATGTCGTGTACTGGCTCCGCCTTTTTCCCGAGGGTGGGGG
AGAACCGTATATAAGTGCAGTAGTCGCCGTGAACGTTCTTTTTCGCAACGGGTTTGCCGCCAGAACACAG
GTAAGTGCCGTGTGTGGTTCCCGCGGGCCTGGCCTCTTTACGGGTTATGGCCCTTGCGTGCCTTGAATTA
CTTCCACCTGGCTGCAGTACGTGATTCTTGATCCCGAGCTTCGGGTTGGAAGTGGGTGGGAGAGTTCGAG
GCCTTGCGCTTAAGGAGCCCCTTCGCCTCGTGCTTGAGTTGAGGCCTGGCCTGGGCGCTGGGGCCGCCGC
GTGCGAATCTGGTGGCACCTTCGCGCCTGTCTCGCTGCTTTCGATAAGTCTCTAGCCATTTAAAATTTTT
GATGACCTGCTGCGACGCTTTTTTTCTGGCAAGATAGTCTTGTAAATGCGGGCCAAGATCTGCACACTGG
TATTTCGGTTTTTGGGGCCGCGGGCGGCGACGGGGCCCGTGCGTCCCAGCGCACATGTTCGGCGAGGCGG
GGCCTGCGAGCGCGGCCACCGAGAATCGGACGGGGGTAGTCTCAAGCTGGCCGGCCTGCTCTGGTGCCTG
GCCTCGCGCCGCCGTGTATCGCCCCGCCCTGGGCGGCAAGGCTGGCCCGGTCGGCACCAGTTGCGTGAGC
GGAAAGATGGCCGCTTCCCGGCCCTGCTGCAGGGAGCTCAAAATGGAGGACGCGGCGCTCGGGAGAGCGG
GCGGGTGAGTCACCCACACAAAGGAAAAGGGCCTTTCCGTCCTCAGCCGTCGCTTCATGTGACTCCACGG
AGTACCGGGCGCCGTCCAGGCACCTCGATTAGTTCTCGAGCTTTTGGAGTACGTCGTCTTTAGGTTGGGG
GGAGGGGTTTTATGCGATGGAGTTTCCCCACACTGAGTGGGTGGAGACTGAAGTTAGGCCAGCTTGGCAC
TTGATGTAATTCTCCTTGGAATTTGCCCTTTTTGAGTTTGGATCTTGGTTCATTCTCAAGCCTCAGACAG
TGGTTCAAAGTTTTTTTCTTCCATTTCAGGTGTCGTGAGGCTAGCACCGCCACCATGGCGCGTTCGCTCG
TCCACGACACCGTGTTCTACTGCCTGAGTGTATACCAGGTAAAAATAAGCCCCACACCTCAGCTGGGGGC
AGCATCAAGCGCAGAAGGCCATGTTGGCCAAGGAGCTCCAGGCCTCATGGGTAATATGAACCCTGAGGGC
GGTGTGAACCACGAGAACGGCATGAACCGCGATGGCGGCATGATCCCCGAGGGCGGCGGTGGAAACCAGG
AGCCTCGGCAGCAGCCGCAGCCCCCGCCGGAGGAGCCGGCCCAGGCGGCCATGGAGGGTCCGCAGCCCGA
GAACATGCAGCCACGAACTCGGCGCACGAAGTTCACGCTGTTGCAGGTGGAGGAGCTGGAAAGTGTTTTC
CGACACACTCAATACCCTGATGTGCCCACAAGAAGGGAACTTGCCGAAAACTTAGGTGTGACTGAAGACA
AAGTGCGGGTTTGGTTTAAGAATAAAAGGGCCAGATGTAGGCGACATCAGAGAGAATTAATGCTCGCCAA
TGAACTACGTGCTGACCCAGACGACTGTGTCTACATCGTCGTGGACTAGTAATGAACTAGTCCGTAACTT
GAAAGTATTTCGATTTCTTGGCTTTATATATCTTGTGGAAAGGACGAGGCAAGACGAGCGAATGATTCCT
CACGCGTTAAGTCGACAATCAACCTCTGGATTACAAAATTTGTGAAAGATTGACTGGTATTCTTAACTAT
GTTGCTCCTTTTACGCTATGTGGATACGCTGCTTTAATGCCTTTGTATCATGCTATTGCTTCCCGTATGG
CTTTCATTTTCTCCTCCTTGTATAAATCCTGGTTGCTGTCTCTTTATGAGGAGTTGTGGCCCGTTGTCAG
GCAACGTGGCGTGGTGTGCACTGTGTTTGCTGACGCAACCCCCACTGGTTGGGGCATTGCCACCACCTGT
CAGCTCCTTTCCGGGACTTTCGCTTTCCCCCTCCCTATTGCCACGGCGGAACTCATCGCCGCCTGCCTTG
CCCGCTGCTGGACAGGGGCTCGGCTGTTGGGCACTGACAATTCCGTGGTGTTGTCGGGGAAATCATCGTC
CTTTCCTTGGCTGCTCGCCTGTGTTGCCACCTGGATTCTGCGCGGGACGTCCTTCTGCTACGTCCCTTCG
GCCCTCAATCCAGCGGACCTTCCTTCCCGCGGCCTGCTGCCGGCTCTGCGGCCTCTTCCGCGTCTTCGCC
TTCGCCCTCAGACGAGTCGGATCTCCCTTTGGGCCGCCTCCCCGCGTCGACTTTAAGACCAATGACTTAC
AAGGCAGCTGTAGATCTTAGCCACTTTTTAAAAGAAAAGGGGGGACTGGAAGGGCTAATTCACTCCCAAC
GAAGACAAGATCTGCTTTTTGCTTGTACTGGGTCTCTCTGGTTAGACCAGATCTGAGCCTGGGAGCTCTC
TGGCTAACTAGGGAACCCACTGCTTAAGCCTCAATAAAGCTTGCCTTGAGTGCTTCAAGTAGTGTGTGCC
CGTCTGTTGTGTGACTCTGGTAACTAGAGATCCCTCAGACCCTTTTAGTCAGTGTGGAAAATCTCTAGCA
GTACGTATAGTAGTTCATGTCATCTTATTATTCAGTATTTATAACTTGCAAAGAAATGAATATCAGAGAG
TGAGAGGAACTTGTTTATTGCAGCTTATAATGGTTACAAATAAAGCAATAGCATCACAAATTTCACAAAT
AAAGCATTTTTTTCACTGCATTCTAGTTGTGGTTTGTCCAAACTCATCAATGTATCTTATCATGTCTGGC
TCTAGCTATCCCGCCCCTAACTCCGCCCATCCCGCCCCTAACTCCGCCCAGTTCCGCCCATTCTCCGCCC
CATGGCTGACTAATTTTTTTTATTTATGCAGAGGCCGAGGCCGCCTCGGCCTCTGAGCTATTCCAGAAGT
AGTGAGGAGGCTTTTTTGGAGGCCTAGGGACGTACCCAATTCGCCCTATAGTGAGTCGTATTACGCGCGC
TCACTGGCCGTCGTTTTACAACGTCGTGACTGGGAAAACCCTGGCGTTACCCAACTTAATCGCCTTGCAG
CACATCCCCCTTTCGCCAGCTGGCGTAATAGCGAAGAGGCCCGCACCGATCGCCCTTCCCAACAGTTGCG
CAGCCTGAATGGCGAATGGG
[124 nt withheld, positions 6251-6374]
C
[91 nt withheld, positions 6376-6466]
A
[49 nt withheld, positions 6468-6516]
CCTTTGACGTTGGAGTCCACGTTCTTT
[37 nt withheld, positions 6544-6580]
ACCCTATCTCGGTCTATTCTTTTGATTTATAAGGGATTTTGCCGATTTCGGCCTATTGGTTAAAAAATGA
GCTGATTTAACAAAAATTTAACGCGAATTTTAACAAAATATTAACGCTTACAATTTAGGTGGCACTTTTC
GGGGAAATGTGCGCGGAACCCCTATTTGTTTATTTTTCTAAATACATTCAAATATGTATCCGCTCATGAG
ACAATAACCCTGATAAATGCTTCAATAATATTGAAAAAGGAAGAGTATGAGTATTCAACATTTCCGTGTC
GCCCTTATTCCCTTTTTTGCGGCATTTTGCCTTCCTGTTTTTGCTCACCCAGAAACGCTGGTGAAAGTAA
AAGATGCTGAAGATCAGTTGGGTGCACGAGTGGGTTACATCGAACTGGATCTCAACAGCGGTAAGATCCT
TGAGAGTTTTCGCCCCGAAGAACGTTTTCCAATGATGAGCACTTTTAAAGTTCTGCTATGTGGCGCGGTA
TTATCCCGTATTGACGCCGGGCAAGAGCAACTCGGTCGCCGCATACACTATTCTCAGAATGACTTGGTTG
AGTACTCACCAGTCACAGAAAAGCATCTTACGGATGGCATGACAGTAAGAGAATTATGCAGTGCTGCCAT
AACCATGAGTGATAACACTGCGGCCAACTTACTTCTGACAACGATCGGAGGACCGAAGGAGCTAACCGCT
TTTTTGCACAACATGGGGGATCATGTAACTCGCCTTGATCGTTGGGAACCGGAGCTGAATGAAGCCATAC
CAAACGACGAGCGTGACACCACGATGCCTGTAGCAATGGCAACAACGTTGCGCAAACTATTAACTGGCGA
ACTACTTACTCTAGCTTCCCGGCAACAATTAATAGACTGGATGGAGGCGGATAAAGTTGCAGGACCACTT
CTGCGCTCGGCCCTTCCGGCTGGCTGGTTTATTGCTGATAAATCTGGAGCCGGTGAGCGTGGGTCTCGCG
GTATCATTGCAGCACTGGGGCCAGATGGTAAGCCCTCCCGTATCGTAGTTATCTACACGACGGGGAGTCA
GGCAACTATGGATGAACGAAATAGACAGATCGCTGAGATAGGTGCCTCACTGATTAAGCATTGGTAACTG
TCAGACCAAGTTTACTCATATATACTTTAGATTGATTTAAAACTTCATTTTTAATTTAAAAGGATCTAGG
TGAAGATCCTTTTTGATAATCTCATGACCAAAATCCCTTAACGTGAGTTTTCGTTCCACTGAGCGTCAGA
CCCCGTAGAAAAGATCAAAGGATCTTCTTGAGATCCTTTTTTTCTGCGCGTAATCTGCTGCTTGCAAACA
AAAAAACCACCGCTACCAGCGGTGGTTTGTTTGCCGGATCAAGAGCTACCAACTCTTTTTCCGAAGGTAA
CTGGCTTCAGCAGAGCGCAGATACCAAATACTGTTCTTCTAGTGTAGCCGTAGTTAGGCCACCACTTCAA
GAACTCTGTAGCACCGCCTACATACCTCGCTCTGCTAATCCTGTTACCAGTGGCTGCTGCCAGTGGCGAT
AAGTCGTGTCTTACCGGGTTGGACTCAAGACGATAGTTACCGGATAAGGCGCAGCGGTCGGGCTGAACGG
GGGGTTCGTGCACACAGCCCAGCTTGGAGCGAACGACCTACACCGAACTGAGATACCTACAGCGTGAGCT
ATGAGAAAGCGCCACGCTTCCCGAAGGGAGAAAGGCGGACAGGTATCCGGTAAGCGGCAGGGTCGGAACA
GGAGAGCGCACGAGGGAGCTTCCAGGGGGAAACGCCTGGTATCTTTATAGTCCTGTCGGGTTTCGCCACC
TCTGACTTGAGCGTCGATTTTTGTGATGCTCGTCAGGGGGGCGGAGCCTATGGAAAAACGCCAGCAACGC
GGCCTTTTTACGGTTCCTGGCCTTTTGCTGGCCTTTTGCTCACATGTTCTTTCCTGCGTTATCCCCTGAT
TCTGTGGATAACCGTATTACCGCCTTTGAGTGAGCTGATACCGCTCGCCGCAGCCGAACGACCGAGCGCA
GCGAGTCAGTGAGCGAGGAAGCGGAAGAGCGCCCAATACGCAAACCGCCTCTCCCCGCGCGTTGGCCGAT
TCATTAATGCAGCTGGCACGACAGGTTTCCCGACTGGAAAGCGGGCAGTGAGCGCAACGCAATTAATGTG
AGTTAGCTCACTCATTAGGCACCCCAGGCTTTACACTTTATGCTTCCGGCTCGTATGTTGTGTGGAATTG
TGAGCGGATAACAATTTCACACAGGAAACAGCTATGACCATGATTACGCCAAGCGCGCAATTAACCCTCA
CTAAAGGGAACAAAAGCTGGAGCTGCAAGC
