>Addgene plasmid #143572 | TFORF2157 | depositor partial sequence | sequence record 282846 | Insert
ACCGCCACCATGGCGCGTTCGCTCGTCCACGACACCGTGTTCTACTGCCTGAGTGTATACCAGGTAAAAA
TAAGCCCCACACCTCAGCTGGGGGCAGCATCAAGCGCAGAAGGCCATGTTGGCCAAGGAGCTCCAGGCCT
CATGGGTAATATGAACCCTGAGGGCGGTGTGAACCACGAGAACGGCATGAACCGCGATGGCGGCATGATC
CCCGAGGGCGGCGGTGGAAACCAGGAGCCTCGGCAGCAGCCGCAGCCCCCGCCGGAGGAGCCGGCCCAGG
CGGCCATGGAGGGTCCGCAGCCCGAGAACATGCAGCCACGAACTCGGCGCACGAAGTTCACGCTGTTGCA
GGTGGAGGAGCTGGAAAGTGTTTTCCGACACACTCAATACCCTGATGTGCCCACAAGAAGGGAACTTGCC
GAAAACTTAGGTGTGACTGAAGACAAAGTGCGGGTTTGGTTTAAGAATAAAAGGGCCAGATGTAGGCGAC
ATCAGAGAGAATTAATGCTCGCCAATGAACTACGTGCTGACCCAGACGACTGTGTCTACATCGTCGTGGA
CTAGTAATGAACTAGTCCGTAACTTGAAAGTATTTCGATTTCTTGGCTTTATATATCTTGTGGAAAGGAC
GAGGCAAGACGAGCGAATGATTCCTC
