>Addgene plasmid #143572 | TFORF2157 | depositor partial sequence | sequence record 282847 | Barcode
GGCAAGACGAGCGAATGATTCCTC
